>Addgene plasmid #113322 | pJF076Sa | addgene full sequence | sequence record 218350 | Addgene NGS Result
GTCTGACCACTTCGGATTATCCCGTGACAGGTCATTCAGACTGGCTAATGCACCCAGTAAGGCAGCGGTA
TCATCAACAGGCTTACCCGTCTTACTGTCCCTAGTGCTTGGATTCTCACCAATAAAAAACGCCCGGCGGC
AACCGAGCGTTCTGAACAAATCCAGATGGAGTTCTGAGGTCATTACTGGATCTATCAACAGGAGTCCAAG
CGAGCTCGTAAACTTGGTCTGACAGTTACCAATGCTTAATCAGTGAGGCACCTATCTCAGCGATCTGTCT
ATTTCGTTCATCCATAGTTGCCTGACTCCCCGTCGTGTAGATAACTACGATACGGGAGGGCTTACCATCT
GGCCCCAGTGCTGCAATGATACCGCGAGACCCACGCTCACCGGCTCCAGATTTATCAGCAATAAACCAGC
CAGCCGGAAGGGCCGAGCGCAGAAGTGGTCCTGCAACTTTATCCGCCTCCATCCAGTCTATTAATTGTTG
CCGGGAAGCTAGAGTAAGTAGTTCGCCAGTTAATAGTTTGCGCAACGTTGTTGCCATTGCTACAGGCATC
GTGGTGTCACGCTCGTCGTTTGGTATGGCTTCATTCAGCTCCGGTTCCCAACGATCAAGGCGAGTTACAT
GATCCCCCATGTTGTGCAAAAAAGCGGTTAGCTCCTTCGGTCCTCCGATCGTTGTCAGAAGTAAGTTGGC
CGCAGTGTTATCACTCATGGTTATGGCAGCACTGCATAATTCTCTTACTGTCATGCCATCCGTAAGATGC
TTTTCTGTGACTGGTGAGTACTCAACCAAGTCATTCTGAGAATAGTGTATGCGGCGACCGAGTTGCTCTT
GCCCGGCGTCAATACGGGATAATACCGCGCCACATAGCAGAACTTTAAAAGTGCTCATCATTGGAAAACG
TTCTTCGGGGCGAAAACTCTCAAGGATCTTACCGCTGTTGAGATCCAGTTCGATGTAACCCACTCGTGCA
CCCAACTGATCTTCAGCATCTTTTACTTTCACCAGCGTTTCTGGGTGAGCAAAAACAGGAAGGCAAAATG
CCGCAAAAAAGGGAATAAGGGCGACACGGAAATGTTGAATACTCATACTCTTCCTTTTTCAATATTATTG
AAGCATTTATCAGGGTTATTGTCTCATGAGCGGATACATATTTGAATGTATTTAGAAAAATAAACAAATA
GGGGTTCCGCGCACATTTCCCCGAAAAGTGCCACCTGTGGCAATTCCGACGTCGCCTACGGTATCCACCG
GAGACCTATGGCAGCCTCCGGCCGCCATAGGACACCTTTGGTTGCCAAGGGTGACCTATGGTGACCATGG
GCCACCACGGGCGACCTCAGGTATCCTGCGGTGTCCTGCGGTTACCAAAGGCGTCCTTTGGGTTCCACCG
GATACCTCCGGACTTGACAGCTAGCTCAGTCCTAGGGATTGTGCTAGCGAATTCATTAAAGAGGAGAAAG
GTACCATGGCGAGTAGCGAAGACGTTATCAAAGAGTTCATGCGTTTCAAAGTTCGTATGGAAGGTTCCGT
TAACGGTCACGAGTTCGAAATCGAAGGTGAAGGTGAAGGTCGTCCGTACGAAGGTACCCAGACCGCTAAA
CTGAAAGTTACCAAAGGTGGTCCGCTGCCGTTCGCTTGGGACATCCTGTCCCCGCAGTTCCAGTACGGTT
CCAAAGCTTACGTTAAACACCCGGCTGACATCCCGGACTACCTGAAACTGTCCTTCCCGGAAGGTTTCAA
ATGGGAACGTGTTATGAACTTCGAAGACGGTGGTGTTGTTACCGTTACCCAGGACTCCTCCCTGCAAGAC
GGTGAGTTCATCTACAAAGTTAAACTGCGTGGTACCAACTTCCCGTCCGACGGTCCGGTTATGCAGAAAA
AAACCATGGGTTGGGAAGCTTCCACCGAACGTATGTACCCGGAAGACGGTGCTCTGAAAGGTGAAATCAA
AATGCGTCTGAAACTGAAAGACGGTGGTCACTACGACGCTGAAGTTAAAACCACCTACATGGCTAAAAAA
CCGGTTCAGCTGCCGGGTGCTTACAAAACCGACATCAAACTGGACATCACCTCCCACAACGAAGACTACA
CCATCGTTGAACAGTACGAACGTGCTGAAGGTCGTCACTCCACCGGTGCTTAAGGATCCAAACTCGAGTA
AGGATCTCCAGGCATCAAATAAAACGAAAGGCTCAGTCGAAAGACTGGGCCTTTCGTTTTATCTGTTGTT
TGTCGGTGAACGCTCTCTACTAGAGTCACACTGGCTCACCTTCGGGTGGGCCTTTCTGCGTTTATACCTA
GGGTACGGGTTTTGCTGCCCGCAAACGGGCTGTTCTGGTGTTGCTAGTTTGTTATCAGAATCGCAGATCC
GGCTTCAGCCGGTTTGCCGGCTGAAAGCGCTATTTCTTCCAGAATTGCCATGATTTTTTCCCCACGGGAG
GCGTCACTGGCTCCCGTGTTGTCGGCAGCTTTGATTCGATAAGCAGCATCGCCTGTTTCAGGCTGTCTAT
GTGTGACTGTTGAGCTGTAACAAGTTGTCTCAGGTGTTCAATTTCATGTTCTAGTTGCTTTGTTTTACTG
GTTTCACCTGTTCTATTAGGTGTTACATGCTGTTCATCTGTTACATTGTCGATCTGTTCATGGTGAACAG
CTTTGAATGCACCAAAAACTCGTAAAAGCTCTGATGTATCTATCTTTTTTACACCGTTTTCATCTGTGCA
TATGGACAGTTTTCCCTTTGATATGTAACGGTGAACAGTTGTTCTACTTTTGTTTGTTAGTCTTGATGCT
TCACTGATAGATACAAGAGCCATAAGAACCTCAGATCCTTCCGTATTTAGCCAGTATGTTCTCTAGTGTG
GTTCGTTGTTTTTGCGTGAGCCATGAGAACGAACCATTGAGATCATACTTACTTTGCATGTCACTCAAAA
ATTTTGCCTCAAAACTGGTGAGCTGAATTTTTGCAGTTAAAGCATCGTGTAGTGTTTTTCTTAGTCCGTT
ATGTAGGTAGGAATCTGATGTAATGGTTGTTGGTATTTTGTCACCATTCATTTTTATCTGGTTGTTCTCA
AGTTCGGTTACGAGATCCATTTGTCTATCTAGTTCAACTTGGAAAATCAACGTATCAGTCGGGCGGCCTC
GCTTATCAACCACCAATTTCATATTGCTGTAAGTGTTTAAATCTTTACTTATTGGTTTCAAAACCCATTG
GTTAAGCCTTTTAAACTCATGGTAGTTATTTTCAAGCATTAACATGAACTTAAATTCATCAAGGCTAATC
TCTATATTTGCCTTGTGAGTTTTCTTTTGTGTTAGTTCTTTTAATAACCACTCATAAATCCTCATAGAGT
ATTTGTTTTCAAAAGACTTAACATGTTCCAGATTATATTTTATGAATTTTTTTAACTGGAAAAGATAAGG
CAATATCTCTTCACTAAAAACTAATTCTAATTTTTCGCTTGAGAACTTGGCATAGTTTGTCCACTGGAAA
ATCTCAAAGCCTTTAACCAAAGGATTCCTGATTTCCACAGTTCTCGTCATCAGCTCTCTGGTTGCTTTAG
CTAATACACCATAAGCATTTTCCCTACTGATGTTCATCATCTGAGCGTATTGGTTATAAGTGAACGATAC
CGTCCGTTCTTTCCTTGTAGGGTTTTCAATCGTGGGGTTGAGTAGTGCCACACAGCATAAAATTAGCTTG
GTTTCATGCTCCGTTAAGTCATAGCGACTAATCGCTAGTTCATTTGCTTTGAAAACAACTAATTCAGACA
TACATCTCAATTGGTCTAGGTGATTTTAATCACTATACCAATTGAGATGGGCTAGTCAATGATAATTACT
AGTCCTTTTCCCGGGTGATCTGGGTATCTGTAAATTCTGCTAGACCTTTGCTGGAAAACTTGTAAATTCT
GCTAGACCCTCTGTAAATTCCGCTAGACCTTTGTGTGTTTTTTTTGTTTATATTCAAGTGGTTATAATTT
ATAGAATAAAGAAAGAATAAAAAAAGATAAAAAGAATAGATCCCAGCCCTGTGTATAACTCACTACTTTA
GTCAGTTCCGCAGTATTACAAAAGGATGTCGCAAACGCTGTTTGCTCCTCTACAAAACAGACCTTAAAAC
CCTAAAGGCTTAAGTAGCACCCTCGCAAGCTCGGGCAAATCGCTGAATATTCCTTTTGTCTCCGACCATC
AGGCACCTGAGTCGCTGTCTTTTTCGTGACATTCAGTTCGCTGCGCTCACGGCTCTGGCAGTGAATGGGG
GTAAATGGCACTACAGGCGCCTTTTATGGATTCATGCAAGGAAACTACCCATAATACAAGAAAAGCCCGT
CACGGGCTTCTCAGGGCGTTTTATGGCGGGTCTGCTATGTGGTGCTATCTGACTTTTTGCTGTTCAGCAG
TTCCTGCCCTCTGATTTTCCA
Features (pLannotate 1.2.2; 9 found; start..end, strand, type, name):
    112..206     -  terminator     lambda t0 terminator: transcription terminator from phage lambda
    236..1096    -  CDS            AmpR: β-lactamase; bla; confers resistance to ampicillin, carbenicillin, and related antibiotics
   1097..1201    -  promoter       AmpR promoter: bla
   1414..1436    +  promoter       J23119(SpeI) promoter (fragment): bacterial promoter (Registry of Standard Biological Parts BBa J23119) modified to end with an SpeI site
   1476..2153    +  CDS            mRFP1: monomeric derivative of DsRed (Campbell et al., 2002)
   2186..2257    +  terminator     rrnB T1 terminator: transcription terminator T1 from the E. coli rrnB gene
   2273..2300    +  terminator     T7Te terminator: phage T7 early transcription terminator
   2831..3781    -  CDS            Rep101: RepA protein needed for replication with the pSC101 origin; rep101
   3829..4051    -  rep_origin     pSC101 ori: low-copy replication origin that requires the Rep101 protein
