[The description below was written by a language model from this plasmid's Addgene catalogue record and pLannotate feature annotations shown in this document.]
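Description:
pJF076Sa is a low-copy bacterial expression plasmid of about 4.4 kb that serves as a red fluorescent reporter, described in the record simply as "J1-mRFP1". It is built on a backbone listed as an SC101** vector: replication depends on the pSC101 origin together with the plasmid-encoded Rep101 (RepA) initiator protein, which keeps the plasmid at a low number of copies per cell. Selection is by ampicillin resistance, provided by a β-lactamase gene driven by its own bla promoter and followed by the phage lambda t0 terminator. This resistance cassette lies on the opposite strand from the reporter.

The payload is the coding sequence for mRFP1, a monomeric derivative of DsRed, assembled into the vector by Gibson cloning. Just upstream of it, the annotation detects only a short fragment matching the BBa_J23119 family of synthetic constitutive bacterial promoters. This is consistent with the reporter being driven by a related minimal promoter, but the record does not define what "J1" denotes or list any upstream regulatory or guide RNA target sequences. Downstream of mRFP1, the rrnB T1 and T7Te terminators in tandem stop transcription and insulate the reporter from the replication functions.

The associated publication concerns synthetic CRISPR-Cas transcriptional activators for reprogramming gene expression in bacteria. The plasmid therefore most plausibly acts as a fluorescent readout of promoter activity in such experiments, with red fluorescence reporting the level of transcription from the J1 promoter region. The low copy number would help keep background signal modest. The record does not specify the exact experimental configuration or any partner plasmids.
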