Addgene plasmid #113322: pJF076Sa
Purpose: J1-mRFP1
Depositing lab: Jesse Zalatan. Depositing organization: University of Washington. Publication: Synthetic CRISPR-Cas gene activators for transcriptional reprogramming in bacteria. Dong C, Fontana J, Patel A, Carothers JM, Zalatan JG. Nat Commun. 2018 Jun 27;9(1):2489. doi: 10.1038/s41467-018-04901-6. PubMed 29950558.
Backbone
  Vector backbone: SC101** vector
  Vector type: Bacterial Expression
Growth in bacteria
  Bacterial resistance: Ampicillin, 100 μg/mL
  Growth temperature: 37°C
  Growth strain: DH5alpha
  Copy number: Low Copy
Gene/Insert
  Gene/Insert name: mRFP1
  Cloning method: Gibson Cloning
  Sequencing primers: 5′ gcgacacggaaatgttgaatac; 3′ aacaccagaacagcccgttt
Terms and licenses: Academic/Nonprofit Terms; Industry Terms: Not Available to Industry
How to cite: pJF076Sa was a gift from Jesse Zalatan (Addgene plasmid # 113322 ; http://n2t.net/addgene:113322 ; RRID:Addgene_113322)
